>Addgene plasmid #104129 | pDG02583 | addgene full sequence | sequence record 313426 | Addgene NGS Result
GCGTATTGGGGGCCAGGGTGGTTTTTCTTTTCACCAGTGAGACGGGCAACAGCTGATTGCCCTTCACCGC
CTGGCCCTGAGAGAGTTGCAGCAAGCGGTCCACGCTGGTTTGCCCCAGCAGGCGAAAATCCTGTTTGATG
GTGGTTAACGGCGGGATATAACATGAGCTGTCTTCGGTATCGTCGTATCCCACTACCGAGATATCCGCAC
CAACGCGCAGCCCGGACTCGGTAATGGCGCGCATTGCGCCCAGCGCCATCTGATCGTTGGCAACCAGCAT
CGCAGTGGGAACGATGCCCTCATTCAGCATTTGCATGGTTTGTTGAAAACCGGACATGGCACTCCAGTCG
CCTTCCCGTTCCGCTATCGGCTGAATTTGATTGCGAGTGAGATATTTATGCCAGCCAGCCAGACGCAGAC
GCGCCGAGACAGAACTTAATGGGCCCGCTAACAGCGCGATTTGCTGGTGACCCAATGCGACCAGATGCTC
CACGCCCAGTCGCGTACCGTCTTCATGGGAGAAAATAATACTGTTGATGGGTGTCTGGTCAGAGACATCA
AGAAATAACGCCGGAACATTAGTGCAGGCAGCTTCCACAGCAATGGCATCCTGGTCATCCAGCGGATAGT
TAATGATCAGCCCACTGACGCGTTGCGCGAGAAGATTGTGCACCGCCGCTTTACAGGCTTCGACGCCGCT
TCGTTCTACCATCGACACCACCACGCTGGCACCCAGTTGATCGGCGCGAGATTTAATCGCCGCGACAATT
TGCGACGGCGCGTGCAGGGCCAGACTGGAGGTGGCAACGCCAATCAGCAACGACTGTTTGCCCGCCAGTT
GTTGTGCCACGCGGTTGGGAATGTAATTCAGCTCCGCCATCGCCGCTTCCACTTTTTCCCGCGTTTTCGC
AGAAACGTGGCTGGCCTGGTTCACCACGCGGGAAACGGTCTGATAAGAGACACCGGCATACTCTGCGACA
TCGTATAACGTTACTGGTTTCACATTCACCACCCTGAATTGACTCTCTTCCGGGCGCTATCATGCCATAC
CGCGAAAGGTTTTGCACCATTCGATGGTGTCGGAATTTCGGGCAGCGTTGGGTCCTGGCCACGGGTGCGC
ATGATCTAGAGCTGCCTCGCGCGTTTCGGTGATGACGGTGAAAACCTCTGACACATGCAGCTCCCGGCAT
CCGCTTACAGACAAGCTGTGACCGTCTCCGGGAGCAGACAAGCCCGTCAGGGCGCGTCAGCGGGTGTTGG
CGGGTGTCGGGGCGCAGCCATGACCCAGTCACGTAGCGATAGCGGAGTGTATACTGGCTTAACTATGCGG
CATCAGAGCAGATTGTACTGAGAGTGCACCATATGCGGTGTGAAATACCGCACAGATGCGTAAGGAGAAA
ATACCGCATCAGGCGCTCTTCCGCTTCCTCGCTCACTGACTCGCTGCGCTCGGTCGTTCGGCTGCGGCGA
GCGGTATCAGCTCACTCAAAGGCGGTAATACGGTTATCCACAGAATCAGGGGATAACGCAGGAAAGAACA
TGTGAGCAAAAGGCCAGCAAAAGGCCAGGAACCGTAAAAAGGCCGCGTTGCTGGCGTTTTTCCATAGGCT
CCGCCCCCCTGACGAGCATCACAAAAATCGACGCTCAAGTCAGAGGTGGCGAAACCCGACAGGACTATAA
AGATACCAGGCGTTTCCCCCTGGAAGCTCCCTCGTGCGCTCTCCTGTTCCGACCCTGCCGCTTACCGGAT
ACCTGTCCGCCTTTCTCCCTTCGGGAAGCGTGGCGCTTTCTCATAGCTCACGCTGTAGGTATCTCAGTTC
GGTGTAGGTCGTTCGCTCCAAGCTGGGCTGTGTGCACGAACCCCCCGTTCAGCCCGACCGCTGCGCCTTA
TCCGGTAACTATCGTCTTGAGTCCAACCCGGTAAGACACGACTTATCGCCACTGGCAGCAGCCACTGGTA
ACAGGATTAGCAGAGCGAGGTATGTAGGCGGTGCTACAGAGTTCTTGAAGTGGTGGCCTAACTACGGCTA
CACTAGAAGGACAGTATTTGGTATCTGCGCTCTGCTGAAGCCAGTTACCTTCGGAAAAAGAGTTGGTAGC
TCTTGATCCGGCAAACAAACCACCGCTGGTAGCGGTGGTTTTTTTGTTTGCAAGCAGCAGATTACGCGCA
GAAAAAAAGGATCTCAAGAAGATCCTTTGATCTTTTCTACGGGGTCTGACGCTCAGTGGAACGAAAACTC
ACGTTAAGGGATTTTGGTCATGACATTAACCTATAAAAATAGGCGTATCACGAGGCCCTTTCGTCTTCAC
CTCGAGAAATCATAAAAAATTTATTTGCTTTGTGAGCGGATAACAATTATAATAGATTCAATTGTGAGCG
GATAACAATTTCACACAGAATTCATTAAAGAGGAGAAATTAACCATGAGCAAGCATCACCATCATTCAGG
CCATCACCATACCGGACACCACCATCATTCAGGCAGTCATCACCATACCGGGAAAACTGAAGAAGGTAAA
CTGGTAATCTGGATTAACGGCGATAAAGGCTATAACGGTCTCGCTGAAGTCGGTAAGAAATTCGAGAAAG
ATACCGGAATTAAAGTCACCGTTGAGCATCCGGATAAACTGGAAGAGAAATTCCCACAGGTTGCGGCAAC
TGGCGATGGCCCTGACATTATCTTCTGGGCACACGACCGCTTTGGTGGCTACGCTCAATCTGGCCTGTTG
GCTGAAATCACCCCGGACAAAGCGTTCCAGGACAAGCTGTATCCGTTTACCTGGGATGCCGTACGTTACA
ACGGCAAGCTGATTGCTTACCCGATCGCTGTTGAAGCGTTATCGCTGATTTATAACAAAGATCTGCTGCC
GAACCCGCCAAAAACCTGGGAAGAGATCCCGGCGCTGGATAAAGAACTGAAAGCGAAAGGTAAGAGCGCG
CTGATGTTCAACCTGCAAGAACCGTACTTCACCTGGCCGCTGATTGCTGCTGACGGGGGTTATGCGTTCA
AGTATGAAAACGGCAAGTACGACATTAAAGACGTGGGCGTGGATAACGCTGGCGCGAAAGCGGGTCTGAC
CTTCCTGGTTGACCTGATTAAAAACAAACACATGAATGCAGACACTGATTACTCCATCGCAGAAGCTGCC
TTTAATAAAGGCGAAACAGCGATGACCATCAACGGCCCGTGGGCATGGTCCAACATCGACACCAGCAAAG
TGAATTATGGTGTAACGGTACTGCCGACCTTCAAGGGTCAACCATCCAAACCGTTCGTTGGCGTGCTGAG
CGCAGGTATTAACGCCGCCAGTCCGAACAAAGAGCTGGCAAAAGAGTTCCTCGAAAACTATCTGCTGACT
GATGAAGGTCTGGAAGCGGTTAATAAAGACAAACCGCTGGGTGCCGTAGCGCTGAAGTCTTACGAGGAAG
AGTTGGCGAAAGATCCACGTATTGCCGCCACCATGGAAAACGCCCAGAAAGGTGAAATCATGCCGAACAT
CCCGCAGATGTCCGCTTTCTGGTATGCCGTGCGTACTGCGGTGATCAACGCCGCCAGCGGTCGTCAGACT
GTCGATGAAGCCCTGAAAGACGCGCAGACTAATTCGAGCTCAGCTGCGGGTGGCGAAGAAGATAAGAAAC
CGGCAGGTGGCGAAGGTGGCGGTGCCCATATCAACCTGAAAGTGAAAGGTCAAGACGGCAACGAAGTCTT
TTTCCGCATCAAACGTTCTACCCAGCTGAAAAAGCTGATGAACGCATACTGTGACCGTCAGTCTGTAGAC
ATGACCGCAATTGCTTTCCTGTTTGATGGTCGTCGCCTGCGTGCGGAACAGACCCCGGATGAACTGGAGA
TGGAAGATGGCGACGAAATCGACGCAATGCTTCATCAGACTGGTGGCGGTGGAATGGATGAACGTGTCCT
GTCTTATGGTGATGTGGTGCTCCTTCGTTCCGATCTGGCTATTCTGCGTGGCCCGCACTTCCTGAACGAC
CGTATTATCGCCTTCTATCTGGCACACCTGTCCGCTTCCTTCCACGGTGATGGCGATCTGCTGCTCCTGC
CGCCGAGCATTCCGTACCTGCTGTCCAACCTGCCGGACCCGGAATCTGTCGCAGAACCACTGTGTCTGGC
ATCCCGCCGTCTGGTCCTGCTGCCGGTTAACGATAACCCGGACGCCTCGGTGGCAAATGGCGGTTCTCAC
TGGACTCTGCTCGTCCTGGACGCTGCGACTACTGACCCGCAGGCTCCGCGTTTCGTGCATCATGACTCCC
TGCGCGGTTCCGCGAACGCGGCTGCTGCGCGTCGCCTGGCCCGTGCTCTGACCGCTGGTGGTGCGCCGCT
GCGCTTCGTTGAGGCTCCTACCCCGACCCAGCGTAACGGCCACGACTGCGGCGTCTATGTCCTGGCCGTA
GCTCGTGCTATTTGTGGTTGGTGGCGTTCTTCTCGTCGCCGCGAAAACCAGCAGGGCGGTGGCGGCGATT
GGTTTGCAACCATGATGGAAGAAGTGGATGCTGAATCCGTAGGCGCTATGCGCGCTGAACTGCTCCAGCT
CATTCACCGTCTGATTCAGGACAAGGAACAAGAAGAAGAGAAAAAGTCCAAAGCTGGCGTGGAGGATACC
TGCGGCCAATAACTCGTAGGCTCGACACGAAGCATAGCGGCCGCATAAGCTTAATTAGCTGAGCTTGGAC
TCCTGTTGATAGATCCAGTAATGACCTCAGAACTCCATCTGGATTTGTTCAGAACGCTCGGTTGCCGCCG
GGCGTTTTTTATTGGTGAGAATCCAAGCTAGCCATGAAAATAAACTGTCTGCTTACATAAACAGTAATAC
AAGGGGTGTTATGAGCCATATTCAACGGGAAACGTCTTGCTCTAGGCCGCGATTAAATTCCAACATGGAT
GCTGATTTATATGGGTATAAATGGGCTCGCGATAATGTCGGGCAATCAGGTGCGACAATCTATCGATTGT
ATGGGAAGCCCGATGCGCCAGAGTTGTTTCTGAAACATGGCAAAGGTAGCGTTGCCAATGATGTTACAGA
TGAGATGGTCAGACTAAACTGGCTGACGGAATTTATGCCTCTTCCGACCATCAAGCATTTTATCCGTACT
CCTGATGATGCTTGGTTACTCACGACTGCGATCCCCGGCAAAACAGCATTCCAGGTATTAGAAGAATATC
CTGATTCAGGTGAAAATATTGTTGATGCGCTGGCAGTGTTCCTGCGCCGGTTGCATTCGATTCCTGTTTG
TAATTGTCCTTTTAACAGCGATCGCGTATTTCGTCTCGCTCAGGCGCAATCACGAATGAATAACGGTTTG
GTTGATGCGAGTGATTTTGATGACGAGCGTAATGGCTGGCCTGTTGAACAAGTCTGGAAAGAAATGCACA
AACTTTTGCCATTCTCACCGGATTCAGTCGTCACTCATGGTGATTTCTCACTTGATAACCTTATTTTTGA
CGAGGGGAAATTAATAGGTTGTATTGATGTTGGACGAGTCGGAATCGCAGACCGATACCAGGATCTTGCC
ATCCTATGGAACTGCCTCGGTGAGTTTTCTCCTTCATTACAGAAACGGCTTTTTCAAAAATATGGTATTG
ATAATCCTGATATGAATAAATTGCAGTTTCATTTGATGCTCGATGAGTTTTTCTAAGAATTAATTCATGG
GCAAATATTATACGCAAGGCGACAAGGTGCTGATGCCGCTGGCGATTCAGGTTCATCATGCCGTTTGTGA
TGGCTTCCATGTCGGCAGAATGCTTAATGAATTACAACAGTACTGCGATGAGTGGCAGGGCGGGGCGTAA
TTTTTTTAAGGCAGTTATTGGTGCCCTTAAACGCCTGGGGTAATGACTCTCTAGCTTGAGGCATCAAATA
AAACGAAAGGCTCAGTCGAAAGACTGGGCCTTTCGTTTTATCTGTTGTTTGTCGGTGAACGCTCTCCTGA
GTAGGACAAATCCGCCCTCTAGATTACGTGCAGTCGATGATAAGCTGTCAAACATGAGAATTGTGCCTAA
TGAGTGAGCTAACTTACATTAATTGCGTTGCGCTCACTGCCCGCTTTCCAGTCGGGAAACCTGTCGTGCC
AGCTGCATTAATGAATCGGCCAACGCGCGGGGAGAGGCGGTTT
Features (pLannotate 1.2.2; 15 found; start..end, strand, type, name):
   1004..1081    -  promoter       lacIq promoter: lacI (mutant); In the lacIq allele, a single base change in the promoter boosts expression of the lacI gene about 10-fold.
   1130..1171    +  CDS            rop (fragment): Rop protein, which maintains plasmids at low copy number; rop
   1273..1413    +  misc_feature   bom: basis of mobility region from pBR322
   1599..2187    -  rep_origin     ori: high-copy-number ColE1/pMB1/pBR322/pUC origin of replication
   2320..2364    +  promoter       T5 promoter: bacteriophage T5 promoter for E. coli RNA polymerase, with embedded lac operator
   2372..2388    +  protein_bind   lac operator: The lac repressor binds to the lac operator to inhibit transcription in E. coli. This inhibition can be relieved by adding lactose or isopropyl-β-D-thiogalactopyranoside (IPTG). lac repressor encoded by lacI
   2502..3600    +  CDS            MBP (fragment): maltose binding protein from E. coli; malE (mutated); This version of the gene does not encode a signal sequence, so MBP will remain in the cytosol.
   3652..3897    +  CDS            SUMO1 (fragment): SUMO1_ORYSJ - Also known as SMT3, SUM1. Experimental evidence at protein level: Swiss-Prot protein existence level 1. Ubiquitin-like protein which can be covalently attached to target lysines as a monomer. Does not seem to be involved in protein degradation and may function as an antagonist of ubiquitin in the degradation process (By similarity). From Oryza sativa subsp. japonica (Rice).
   4688..4782    +  terminator     lambda t0 terminator: transcription terminator from phage lambda
   4841..5656    +  CDS            KanR: aminoglycoside phosphotransferase; aph(3')-Ia; confers resistance to kanamycin in bacteria or G418 (Geneticin®) in eukaryotes
   5666..5810    +  CDS            CmR (fragment): chloramphenicol acetyltransferase; cat; confers resistance to chloramphenicol
   5875..5961    +  terminator     rrnB T1 terminator: Escherichia coli rrnB; transcription terminator T1 from the E. coli rrnB gene
   5984..6001    -  promoter       tet promoter (fragment): E. coli promoter for tetracycline efflux protein gene
   6020..6041    -  protein_bind   CAP binding site: CAP binding activates transcription in the presence of cAMP. E. coli catabolite activator protein
   6054..1003    -  CDS            lacI (across the origin): lac repressor; lacI; The lac repressor binds to the lac operator to inhibit transcription in E. coli. This inhibition can be relieved by adding lactose or isopropyl-β-D-thiogalactopyranoside (IPTG).
