[The description below was written by a language model from this plasmid's Addgene catalogue record and pLannotate feature annotations shown in this document.]
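Description:
pDG02583 is a bacterial expression plasmid of about 6.1 kb, built on a pQE80 derivative, for producing the NEDD8-specific protease 1 (NEDP1, also called SENP8) of the grass Brachypodium distachyon in E. coli. It replicates from a high-copy ColE1/pMB1-type origin, next to which lie a pBR322 bom region and a short rop remnant. Selection is by kanamycin through an aph(3')-Ia gene. A small chloramphenicol acetyltransferase fragment downstream of KanR appears to be a non-functional leftover of the parental backbone.

Expression is driven by the bacteriophage T5 promoter, which is read by the host RNA polymerase and is controlled by lac operator sequences. The plasmid carries its own lacI gene under the lacIq promoter, so repression is tight and independent of the host strain until it is relieved with IPTG. According to the catalogue entry, the open reading frame encodes an N-terminal 14x histidine tag, then cytosolic maltose binding protein (lacking its signal sequence), then a Brachypodium SUMO module, and finally bdNEDP1. The feature table detects MBP and a SUMO-like segment, which it matches to the rice SUMO1 homologue. It does not annotate the His tag or the protease coding region itself, which presumably occupies the unannotated stretch between the SUMO element and the lambda t0 terminator. An rrnB T1 terminator lies further downstream.

The His tag allows affinity capture and MBP commonly aids solubility. The SUMO module serves as a recognition site for a SUMO-specific protease, so the tags can be removed to release the protease. The purified bdNEDP1 is itself intended as a tag-cleaving reagent for recombinant protein purification, and the record describes this plasmid as an optimized version of an earlier expression construct for that enzyme.
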