Addgene plasmid #104129: pDG02583
Purpose: Optimized bacterial expression plasmid of bdNEDP1 protease (Frey and Goerlich, 2014)
Depositing lab: Dirk Görlich. Depositing organization: Max Planck Institute for Multidisciplinary Sciences. Publication: A toolbox of anti-mouse and anti-rabbit IgG secondary nanobodies. Pleiner T, Bates M, Gorlich D. J Cell Biol. 2018 Mar 5;217(3):1143-1154. doi: 10.1083/jcb.201709115. Epub 2017 Dec 20. PubMed 29263082.
Backbone
  Vector backbone: pQE80 derivative
  Total vector size (bp): 6134
  Vector type: Bacterial Expression
Growth in bacteria
  Bacterial resistance: Kanamycin, 50 μg/mL
  Growth temperature: 37°C
  Growth strain: DH5alpha
  Copy number: High Copy
Gene/Insert
  Gene/Insert name: NEDD8-specific protease 1 (NEDP1) (alt name: SENP8)
  Species: Brachypodium distachyon
  Tag / fusion protein: 14x Histidine tag (N terminal on backbone); Maltose binding protein (N terminal on backbone); Small ubiquitin-like modifier (SUMO) cleavage site from Brachypodium distachyon (N terminal on backbone)
Terms and licenses: Academic/Nonprofit Terms; Industry Terms: Not Available to Industry
Depositor comments: Supporting reference: A new set of highly efficient, tag-cleaving proteases for purifying recombinant proteins. J Chromatogr A. 2014 Apr 11;1337:95-105. doi: 10.1016/j.chroma.2014.02.029
How to cite: pDG02583 was a gift from Dirk Görlich (Addgene plasmid # 104129 ; http://n2t.net/addgene:104129 ; RRID:Addgene_104129)
